Addgene plasmid #110681: pCHSU68.2-2.2
Purpose: Expression of a fungal biosynthetic gene cluster
Depositing lab: Ronald Davis. Depositing organization: Stanford University. Publication: HEx: A heterologous expression platform for the discovery of fungal natural products. Harvey CJB, Tang M, Schlecht U, Horecka J, Fischer CR, Lin HC, Li J, Naughton B, Cherry J, Miranda M, Li YF, Chu AM, Hennessy JR, Vandova GA, Inglis D, Aiyar RS, Steinmetz LM, Davis RW, Medema MH, Sattely E, Khosla C, St Onge RP, Tang Y, Hillenmeyer ME. Sci Adv. 2018 Apr 11;4(4):eaar5459. doi: 10.1126/sciadv.aar5459. eCollection 2018 Apr. PubMed 29651464.
Backbone
  Vector backbone: pCHINT2A
  Vector type: Yeast Expression
  Selectable markers: URA3
Growth in bacteria
  Bacterial resistance: Ampicillin, 100 μg/mL
  Growth temperature: 37°C
  Growth strain: DH5alpha
  Copy number: High Copy
Gene/Insert
  Gene/Insert name: S_cerevisiae_ADH2-ORF1, S_bayanus_ADH2-ORF2, PCK1-ORF3, MLS1-ORF4, S_paradoxus_ADH2-ORF5, S_kudeiaveseii_ADH2-ORF6 (alt name: Tailoring genes for cluster PKS22)
  Species: Talaromyces cellulolyticus
  Cloning method: Unknown
Terms and licenses: Academic/Nonprofit Terms; Industry Terms: Not Available to Industry
Depositor comments: Insert sizes: 801, 795, 1362, 1572, 483, 1053
How to cite: pCHSU68.2-2.2 was a gift from Ronald Davis (Addgene plasmid # 110681 ; http://n2t.net/addgene:110681 ; RRID:Addgene_110681)
