[The description below was written by a language model from this plasmid's Addgene catalogue record and pLannotate feature annotations shown in this document.]
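Description:
pCHSU68.2-2.2 is a yeast expression plasmid built on the pCHINT2A backbone and made as part of a heterologous expression platform for discovering fungal natural products. It is an E. coli/Saccharomyces shuttle vector. In bacteria, a high-copy ColE1/pUC-type origin and an ampicillin resistance gene (β-lactamase with its own promoter) provide propagation and selection. In yeast, a 2μ origin supports episomal multicopy maintenance, and the catalogue lists URA3 as the auxotrophic marker. Remnants of a pBluescript polylinker, a T3 promoter and short rop fragments are carried over from the backbone.

According to the catalogue entry, the payload is a set of six tailoring genes from polyketide synthase cluster PKS22 of Talaromyces cellulolyticus. Each ORF is placed under a separate yeast promoter: ADH2 promoters from S. cerevisiae, S. bayanus, S. paradoxus and S. kudriavzevii, plus the PCK1 and MLS1 promoters. The natural S. cerevisiae versions of these promoters are glucose-repressed and switch on as cells shift to non-fermentable carbon. Using distinct promoters would allow coordinated expression of several genes while limiting repeated sequence. The stated insert sizes range from 483 to 1572 bp and sum to about 6 kb.

The annotated sequence record is only 7,142 nt, so it seems too short to hold all six cassettes plus the backbone. Its feature table identifies only one clear biosynthetic ORF, a roughly 470 bp coding region resembling the scytalone dehydratase-like protein ClaB of the cladofulvin anthraquinone pathway, followed by an ADH1 terminator. A GRS2 fragment is also annotated, probably representing flanking yeast regulatory sequence. No URA3 feature or promoters were annotated, and a large stretch is unannotated, so the sequence and catalogue description are not fully reconciled.
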