Features (pLannotate 1.2.2; 12 found; start..end, strand, type, name):
    277..747     +  CDS            claB: CLAB_PASFU - Experimental evidence at protein level: Swiss-Prot protein existence level 1. Scytalone dehydratase-like protein; part of the gene cluster that mediates the biosynthesis of the bianthraquinone cladofulvin, a conidial pigment not required for virulence but that plays a role in fitness and resistance to environmental stresses including UV light and low-temperature stress (PubMed:24465762, PubMed:27274078). The pathway begins with the synthesis of atrochrysone thioester by the polyketide synthase (PKS) claG. The atrochrysone carboxyl ACP thioesterase claF then breaks the thioester bo
    760..947     +  terminator     ADH1 terminator: S. cerevisiae ADH1; transcription terminator for the S. cerevisiae alcohol dehydrogenase 1 (ADH1) gene
   2648..3004    -  CDS            GRS2 (fragment): SYG2_YEAST - Experimental evidence at protein level: Swiss-Prot protein existence level 1. Catalyzes the ATP-dependent ligation of glycine to the 3'-end of its cognate tRNA, via the formation of an aminoacyl-adenylate intermediate (Gly-AMP) (PubMed:23816885). Also produces diadenosine tetraphosphate (Ap4A), a universal pleiotropic signaling molecule needed for cell regulation pathways, by direct condensation of 2 ATPs. Thereby, may play a special role in Ap4A homeostasis (By similarity). From Saccharomyces cerevisiae (strain ATCC 204508 / S288c) (Baker's yeast).
   3002..3025    -  misc_feature   MCS (fragment): pBluescript multiple cloning site
   3038..3056    -  promoter       T3 promoter: promoter for bacteriophage T3 RNA polymerase
   3395..3983    -  rep_origin     ori: high-copy-number ColE1/pMB1/pBR322/pUC origin of replication
   4154..5014    -  CDS            AmpR: β-lactamase; bla; confers resistance to ampicillin, carbenicillin, and related antibiotics
   5015..5119    -  promoter       AmpR promoter: bla
   5146..6488    -  rep_origin     2μ ori: yeast 2μ plasmid origin of replication
   6556..6581    +  CDS            rop (fragment): Rop protein, which maintains plasmids at low copy number; rop
   6582..6611    +  CDS            rop (fragment): Rop protein, which maintains plasmids at low copy number; rop
   6846..6905    -  misc_feature   MCS (fragment): pBluescript multiple cloning site
>Addgene plasmid #110681 | pCHSU68.2-2.2 | addgene full sequence | sequence record 307667 | Addgene NGS Result
AAATAAGAGAATTTCAGATTGAGAGAATGAAAAAAAAAAAAAAAAAAAAGGCAGAGGAGAGCATAGAAAT
GGGGTTCACTTTTTGGCAAAGTTACAGTATGCTTATTACATATAAATAGAGTGCCGATAATGGCTTTTTT
TCATCTTCGAAATACGCTTGCTACTGCTCTTCCAGCGTTTTTATTACTTCTTTCTTGTTTCTCCTTAGTA
TATAAAATATCAAGCTACAACAAGCATACAATCAACTGTCAACTGTCAATTATATTATAATACACTATGT
CAGAGCAACCTACGCCCGACGAGGTCTTTAGCTGCCTAGCTGCCTTGTTTGAGTGGGCTGAAAGTTATGA
TACCAAGGATTGGGAACGTTTGCGGCAATGTCTCGCTCCCATTCTCCGCGTGGATTATCGCCAGGTGATG
GGCAAGATTTGGGAAGAAATGCTTGCAGATGAATTTATTCCGCTAGCCTCGAGCCCTCATTTCCTAGGCG
ATGAACTACTCAGGACGCAGCACTTTATCGGCGGCGCATCTAGCTGGAACAAGGTATCTGATAAGGAGAT
ACAGGGCCATCATCAAGTCCGAGTCGCTCATCAACGCTATACGGATAGCTCGATGAAAGAGGTCGCGATT
CAAGGCCATGCCCACGGCGGCGCAACGATGTGGTACAAGAAGGTCGAAGGCAAATGGAAGTTTGCTGGGT
TATGTCCAAACATCAGATGGGGCGAATTTAATTATGATGAGATATTCGCTCCACGGTGAGCGAATTTCTT
ATGATTTATGATTTTTATTATTAAATAAGTTATAAAAAAAATAAGTGTATACAAATTTTAAAGTGACTCT
TAGGTTTTAAAACGAAAATTCTTATTCTTGAGTAACTCTTTCCTGTAGGTCAGGTTGCTTTCTCAGGTAT
AGCATGAGGTCGCTCTTATTGACCACACCTCTACCGGCATGCCTCTCAAATCTTTTAGCGCCAAGGACTC
CAACTAATTGTATCTTGAATTTGCCTTTACGATCCGTTTGTCCAGTCACGGCATGTATATCTTATTAATC
CTGCCTTTCTAATCACGTATTCTAATGTTCAATTAAGGGATTTTATCTTCATCAACGGCTCCCACGCAAA
AAATGACGTTTTGCACACAGACACGAAATACACCTTCCACCGGAACAACGGCCATCTCCAACTTATAAGT
TGGGGAAATAAGACAATTTCAGACTTCAGAGAATGAAAAAAAAAAAAGGTACATCACAGATGGGGTTCAG
GTTTGCTACAATTGCAGGGAGCCTGTCACATATAAATAGACCTCCAGTGATGATATCTTTCAGTCTTCAA
ACGTCTCTTGTCACAGTTCTGGTCGTTCTATATCACATCTCTCTTGGTTCTACTTATTGTCTATAATATC
AAGCTACAGCAAGCATACAATCAACTATCTACCATACCATAATACACAATGGCATTCTACCCCCCCGACA
GTCTACATTTCCCGCCATTATCACGGCCGTTCCTCAACTCTTATCTGCCTCCATTATTATCAGATGACAA
GGACACAACAAAGGAAGATGAACTATCCCGACCATTTACAACCCTCACATTCGCCACATCTCTCGACTCT
TCTCTATCTCTGGCACCAGGTGTGCGCACTACCCTGTCTGGACCTCAATCAAAAGCAATGACACACTACC
TCCGCTTCCGTCACGAAGCAATCCTCATCGGCGTCGGGACCGCAATCGCAGATAATCCCGGCCTGAACTG
CCGCATTGAAGGCGCAAGCGGCTACGAAGAACACCCAAGCCGGGATCCCGCTATTCAGGCTCTGGCCGAT
GAGGCGTCATCAAACCGCGAATTGAAAGATCTCATGAAAGTTGTTGCCAACTCGAAGGCGACGCAAGAGC
AATTAAAAACATTTCAGAGCCATATTGATCGGGTTCAAGTAGACACGATACGAAAACGGCAAAACTCACT
GCATCAGCCGAGGCCTATAATCATTGATCCAAATGCTAGATGGGTGCCCAGTGAATCTAGCAAAATCATT
CAGTTAGTTAAACAATATAAGGGGAAGGCACCATTCGTCGTAACATCAAAATCAACATCTCCGCCTCAGG
AAGCTCGGCAAGTCTTGGAGAAATACGGTGGAAAATACATTTCCTTGGACACTATTACCAGTGATAACCC
TGATGATGCTACTGGTACACATCAACACTTTGACTGGAGTCTCATTCTCAACACTCTAGCAACAAAAGAA
AACATCAAAAGCATAATGATCGAAGGCGGCGGCTCAATCATCAATTCGTTACTTTCAGAACAGCGCTATA
GCACTCTGATTGACTCTGTTATCGTGACTATTGCGCCTACATGGTTGGGCCGGGGTGGCGTGGTCGTATC
TCCCGAAAGACGTGTTGACGAGAATGGATGTGCGATACCAGCTTCGAGGCTTACGGATGTTAAATGGTAT
CCGTTTGGAGAAGATGTGGTTTTGTGTGGGAGGATCAAAGGTGTTGACTGAGGAGATTGATAAGACTTTT
CTAGTTGCATATCTTTTATATTTAAATCTTATCTATTAGTTAATTTTTTGTAATTTATCCTTATATATAG
TCTGGTTATTCTAAAATATCATTTCAGTATCTAAAAATTCCCCTCTTTTTTCAGTTATATCTTAACAGGC
GACAGTCCAAATGTTGATTTATCCCAGTCCGATTCATCAGGGTTGTGAAGCATTTTGTCAATGGTCGAAA
TCACATCAGTAATAGTGCCTCTTACTTGCCTCATAGAATTTCTTTCTCTTAACGTCACCGTTTGGTCTTT
TATAGTTTCGAAATCTATGGTGATACCAAATGGTGTTCCCAATTCATCGTTACGGGCGTATTTTTTACCA
ATTGAAGTATTGGAATCGTCAATTTTAAAGTATATCTCTCTTTTACGTAAAGCCTGCGAGATCCTCTTAA
GTATAGCGGGGAAGCCATCGTTATTCGATATTGTCGTAACAAATACTTTGATCGGCGCTATGCGGCCGCC
ACCGCGGTGGAGCTCCAGCTTTTGTTCCCTTTAGTGAGGGTTAATTGCGCGCTTGGCGAGACTCAAACAA
GATATATTTTGCCCGCCTTACAGACGAAACTAGTTGGAGGTTATGGAGCATACTATCACGTGGGCGGCCA
CTGGTGAGTTACTACACCCCAGGGGCAACGTTGATGCTCCTAAAAAACTCTGGCTGGACGCAAGCCGTAA
CACCCGTGTCACTTCATAATCGTTTGCAATTCAGGGCTTGATCTACACATTACCCTGTTATCCCTATTAA
TTAATACGGTTATCCACAGAATCAGGGGATAACGCAGGAAAGAACATGTGAGCAAAAGGCCAGCAAAAGG
CCAGGAACCGTAAAAAGGCCGCGTTGCTGGCGTTTTTCCATAGGCTCCGCCCCCCTGACGAGCATCACAA
AAATCGACGCTCAAGTCAGAGGTGGCGAAACCCGACAGGACTATAAAGATACCAGGCGTTTCCCCCTGGA
AGCTCCCTCGTGCGCTCTCCTGTTCCGACCCTGCCGCTTACCGGATACCTGTCCGCCTTTCTCCCTTCGG
GAAGCGTGGCGCTTTCTCATAGCTCACGCTGTAGGTATCTCAGTTCGGTGTAGGTCGTTCGCTCCAAGCT
GGGCTGTGTGCACGAACCCCCCGTTCAGCCCGACCGCTGCGCCTTATCCGGTAACTATCGTCTTGAGTCC
AACCCGGTAAGACACGACTTATCGCCACTGGCAGCAGCCACTGGTAACAGGATTAGCAGAGCGAGGTATG
TAGGCGGTGCTACAGAGTTCTTGAAGTGGTGGCCTAACTACGGCTACACTAGAAGAACAGTATTTGGTAT
CTGCGCTCTGCTGAAGCCAGTTACCTTCGGAAAAAGAGTTGGTAGCTCTTGATCCGGCAAACAAACCACC
GCTGGTAGCGGTGGTTTTTTTGTTTGCAAGCAGCAGATTACGCGCAGAAAAAAAGGATCTCAAGAAGATC
CTTTGATCTTTTCTACGGGGTCTGACGCTCAGTGGAACGAAAACTCACGTTAAGGGATTTTGGTCATGAG
ATTATCAAAAAGGATCTTCACCTAGATCCTTTTAAATTAAAAATGAAGTTTTAAATCAATCTAAAGTATA
TATGAGTAAACTTGGTCTGACAGTTACCAATGCTTAATCAGTGAGGCACCTATCTCAGCGATCTGTCTAT
TTCGTTCATCCATAGTTGCCTGACTCCCCGTCGTGTAGATAACTACGATACGGGAGGGCTTACCATCTGG
CCCCAGTGCTGCAATGATACCGCGAGACCCACGCTCACCGGCTCCAGATTTATCAGCAATAAACCAGCCA
GCCGGAAGGGCCGAGCGCAGAAGTGGTCCTGCAACTTTATCCGCCTCCATCCAGTCTATTAATTGTTGCC
GGGAAGCTAGAGTAAGTAGTTCGCCAGTTAATAGTTTGCGCAACGTTGTTGCCATTGCTACAGGCATCGT
GGTGTCACGCTCGTCGTTTGGTATGGCTTCATTCAGCTCCGGTTCCCAACGATCAAGGCGAGTTACATGA
TCCCCCATGTTGTGCAAAAAAGCGGTTAGCTCCTTCGGTCCTCCGATCGTTGTCAGAAGTAAGTTGGCCG
CAGTGTTATCACTCATGGTTATGGCAGCACTGCATAATTCTCTTACTGTCATGCCATCCGTAAGATGCTT
TTCTGTGACTGGTGAGTACTCAACCAAGTCATTCTGAGAATAGTGTATGCGGCGACCGAGTTGCTCTTGC
CCGGCGTCAATACGGGATAATACCGCGCCACATAGCAGAACTTTAAAAGTGCTCATCATTGGAAAACGTT
CTTCGGGGCGAAAACTCTCAAGGATCTTACCGCTGTTGAGATCCAGTTCGATGTAACCCACTCGTGCACC
CAACTGATCTTCAGCATCTTTTACTTTCACCAGCGTTTCTGGGTGAGCAAAAACAGGAAGGCAAAATGCC
GCAAAAAAGGGAATAAGGGCGACACGGAAATGTTGAATACTCATACTCTTCCTTTTTCAATATTATTGAA
GCATTTATCAGGGTTATTGTCTCATGAGCGGATACATATTTGAATGTATTTAGAAAAATAAACAAATAGG
GGTTCCGCGCACATTTCCCCGAAAAGTGCCACCTGAACGAAGCATCTGTGCTTCATTTTGTAGAACAAAA
ATGCAACGCGAGAGCGCTAATTTTTCAAACAAAGAATCTGAGCTGCATTTTTACAGAACAGAAATGCAAC
GCGAAAGCGCTATTTTACCAACGAAGAATCTGTGCTTCATTTTTGTAAAACAAAAATGCAACGCGAGAGC
GCTAATTTTTCAAACAAAGAATCTGAGCTGCATTTTTACAGAACAGAAATGCAACGCGAGAGCGCTATTT
TACCAACAAAGAATCTATACTTCTTTTTTGTTCTACAAAAATGCATCCCGAGAGCGCTATTTTTCTAACA
AAGCATCTTAGATTACTTTTTTTCTCCTTTGTGCGCTCTATAATGCAGTCTCTTGATAACTTTTTGCACT
GTAGGTCCGTTAAGGTTAGAAGAAGGCTACTTTGGTGTCTATTTTCTCTTCCATAAAAAAAGCCTGACTC
CACTTCCCGCGTTTACTGATTACTAGCGAAGCTGCGGGTGCATTTTTTCAAGATAAAGGCATCCCCGATT
ATATTCTATACCGATGTGGATTGCGCATACTTTGTGAACAGAAAGTGATAGCGTTGATGATTCTTCATTG
GTCAGAAAATTATGAACGGTTTCTTCTATTTTGTCTCTATATACTACGTATAGGAAATGTTTACATTTTC
GTATTGTTTTCGATTCACTCTATGAATAGTTCTTACTACAATTTTTTTGTCTAAAGAGTAATACTAGAGA
TAAACATAAAAAATGTAGAGGTCGAGTTTAGATGCAAGTTCAAGGAGCGAAAGGTGGATGGGTAGGTTAT
ATAGGGATATAGCACAGAGATATATAGCAAAGAGATACTTTTGAGCAATGTTTGTGGAAGCGGTATTCGC
AATATTTTAGTAGCTCGTTACAGTCCGGTGCGTTTTTGGTTTTTTGAAAGTGCGTCTTCAGAGCGCTTTT
GGTTTTCAAAAGCGCTCTGAAGTTCCTATACTTTCTAGAGAATAGGAACTTCGGAATAGGAACTTCAAAG
CGTTTCCGAAAACGAGCGCTTCCGAAAATGCAACGCGAGCTGCGCACATACAGCTCACTGTTCACGTCGC
ACCTATATCTGCGTGTTGCCTGTATATATATATACATGAGAAGAACGGCATAGTGCGTGTTTATGCTTAA
ATGCGTACTTATATGCGTCTATTTATGTAGGATGAAAGGTAGTCTAGTACCTCCTGTGATATTATCCCAT
TCCATGCGGGGTATCGTATGCTTCCTTCAGCACTACCCTTTAGCTGTTCTATATGCTGCCACTCCTCAAT
TGGATTAGTCTCATCCTTCAATGCTATCATTTCCTTTGATATTGGATCATACTAAGAAACCATTATTATC
ATGACATTAACCTATAAAAATAGGCGTATCACGAGGCCCTTTCGTCTCGCGCGTTTCGGTGATGACGGTG
AGCGCGTTTCGGTGATGACGGTGAAAACCTCGGCGCGCCATTACCCTGTTATCCCTAATATACAACGCAA
AGAAGCTGGAAAATTGGCGAGGGAATCCTGTTTCTGTCTATCCAAGAATGGGCATGAGGTGGCAACCGTC
GTGCTAGCGTACAGGGTGCACTTTGTAACCATTTGGGACACCGGACACTCGCTGTTTTCGAAATTACCCT
TTAAGCGCGGGTATTGAACCAGGCTTATGCCCAAGATCGTAGCAAGCATTTAAATGACGGTATCGATAAG
CTTGATATCGAATTCCTGCAGCCCGGGGGATCCACTAGTTCTAGATTAATTAATATCTAAAAATTGCCTT
ATGATCCGTCTCTCCGGTTACAGCCTGTGTAACTGATTAATCCTGCCTTTCTAATCACCATTCTAATGTT
TTAATTAAGGGATTTTGTCTTCATTAACGGCTTTCGCTCATAAAAATGTTATGACGTTTTGCCCGCAGGC
GGGAAACCATCCACTTCACGAGACTGATCTCCTCTGCCGGAACACCGGGCATCTCCAACTTATAAGTTGG
AG
